Addgene plasmid #27180: pGPS21loxFRTNeo
Depositing lab: Yoh Wada. Depositing organization: The University of Osaka. Publication: Simple and straightforward construction of a mouse gene targeting vector using in vitro transposition reactions. Aoyama M, Agari K, Sun-Wada GH, Futai M, Wada Y. Nucleic Acids Res. 2005 . 33(5):e52. 10.1093/nar/gni055 PubMed 15784610.
Backbone
  Vector backbone: pGPS21
  Backbone manufacturer: New England Biolabs
  Backbone size w/o insert (bp): 3000
  Vector type: in vitro transposion
  Selectable markers: Neomycin (select with G418) ; G418 in mouse ES
Growth in bacteria
  Bacterial resistance: Tetracycline, 10 μg/mL
  Growth temperature: 37°C
  Growth strain: Unknown
  Growth instructions: EC100D pir-116 strain
  Copy number: High Copy
Gene/Insert
  Gene/Insert name: lox/Frt/-PGK/EM7pm-G418/Kan-lox/Frt cassette flanked by Tn7L/R
  Species: synthetic
  Insert size (bp): 2564
  Cloning method: Restriction Enzyme; 5′ cloning site Sal I (not destroyed); 3′ cloning site Sal I (destroyed during cloning)
  Sequencing primers: 5′ n/a; 3′ n/a
Terms and licenses: Academic/Nonprofit Terms; Industry Terms: Not Available to Industry
Depositor comments: The plasmid confers Kan resistance (25ug/ml) and Tet resistance (12.5ug/ml). However, it requires pir factor for replication. Note that this plasmid is supplied on a stab with only Tet. When re-plating, end users should add Kan as well. Also note that the plasmid is only considered high copy in the pir-116 strain. In a WT pir strain, it is considered low copy.
How to cite: pGPS21loxFRTNeo was a gift from Yoh Wada (Addgene plasmid # 27180 ; http://n2t.net/addgene:27180 ; RRID:Addgene_27180)
