[The description below was written by a language model from this plasmid's Addgene catalogue record.]
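Description:
pGPS21loxFRTNeo is a transposon donor plasmid for in vitro transposition, built on the commercial pGPS21 backbone (about 3 kb) and designed to simplify construction of mouse gene targeting vectors. It needs the pir-encoded factor to replicate, which implies a conditional (R6K-type) origin, although the record does not name the origin. It must therefore be propagated in a pir-expressing E. coli host. It behaves as a high-copy plasmid in a pir-116 strain and as a low-copy plasmid in a wild-type pir strain. The plasmid confers both tetracycline and kanamycin resistance in bacteria. Because it cannot replicate in ordinary pir-negative strains, unreacted donor is lost after transposition, so kanamycin-resistant colonies should carry target plasmids that received the transposon.

The payload is a synthetic cassette of roughly 2.6 kb, cloned through SalI sites and flanked by the Tn7 left and right ends, which make it a mobile element for Tn7 transposase. Within these ends, a dual-promoter unit combines the mammalian PGK promoter with the bacterial EM7 promoter. Both drive a single neomycin phosphotransferase-type marker, giving kanamycin resistance in E. coli and G418 resistance in mouse ES cells. lox and FRT sites bracket the marker on both sides, so Cre or Flp recombinase can act on it after targeting, for example to excise the selection cassette. The exact arrangement of the sites is not detailed in the record. In typical use, the element is transposed in vitro into a cloned genomic fragment, placing the selection marker and recombinase sites there in one step without conventional restriction cloning.

No feature table was provided, so this description rests on the catalogue fields alone.
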