>Addgene plasmid #27180 | pGPS21loxFRTNeo | addgene partial sequence | sequence record 33486 | 27180 with PGK-A3 5'-GGCGCCTACCGGTGGATGTGGAATGTGTG
GTGCCCAGCGGGGCTGCTAAAGCGCATGCTCCAGACTGCCTTGGGAAAAGCGCCTCCCCTACCCGGTAGA
ATTAATTCCTCGATCGAGTCTAGAGGAGCATGCGGCGGCCATCAAGCTTTGAAGTTCCTATTCCGAAGTT
CCTATTCTCTAGAAAGTATAGGAACTTCAGAAAGCTTCATGGAGATAACTTCGTATAGCATACATTATAC
GAAGTTATGTCGACCTCGACAACCAGATAAGTGAAATCTAGTTCCAAACTATTTTGTCATTTTTAATTTT
CGTATTAGCTTACGACGCTACACCCAGTTCCCATCTATTTTGTCACTCTTCCCTAAATAATCCTTAAAAA
CTCCATTTCCACCCCTCCCAGTTCCCAACTATTTTGTCCGCCCACACCGTAAGATGCTTTTCTGTGACTG
GTACCCTGTGAATGCGCAAACCAACCCTTGGCAGAACATATCCATCGCGTCCGCCATCTCCAGCAGCCGC
ACGCGGCGCATCTCGGGCAGCGTTGGGTCCTGGCCACGGGTGCGCATGATCGTGCTCCTGTCGTTGAGGA
CCCGGCTAGGCTGGCGGGGTTGCCTTACTGGTTAGCAGAATGAATCACCGATACG
