>Addgene plasmid #27180 | pGPS21loxFRTNeo | addgene partial sequence | sequence record 33487 | 27180 with SV40-3 5'-ATTAAGGGCCAGCTCATTCCTCCCACTCAT
GATCTCTCGTGGGATCATTGTTTTTCTCTTGATTCCCACTTTGTGGTTCTAAGTACTGTGGTTTCCAAAT
GTGTCAGTTTCATAGCCTGAAGAACGAGATCAGCAGCCTCTGTTCCACATACACTTCATTCTCAGTATTG
TTTTGCCAAGTTCTAATTCCATCAGAAGCTGGTCGAGATAACTTCGTATAATGTATGCTATACGAAGTTA
TAGGATCCGGCCGATCGAATTCTGAAGTTCCTATACTTTCTAGAGAATAGGAACTTCGGAATAGGAACTT
CAAAGAATTCCTGCAGCCCGGGACCCCACGCCCCTCTTTAATACGACGGGCAATTTGCACTTCAGAAAAT
GAAGAGTTTGCTTTAGCCATAACAAAAGTCCAGTATGCTTTTTCACAGCATAACTGGACTGATTTCAGTT
TACAACTATTCTGTCTAGTTTAAGACTTTATTGTCATAGTTTAGATCTATTTTGTTCAGTTTAAGACTTT
ATTGTCCGCCCACATACGGATGGCATGACAGTAAGAGCTCTGCCTGTTCATCCGCGTCCAGCTCGTTGAG
TTTCTCCAGAAGCGTTAATGTCTGGCTTCTGATAAAGCGGGCCATGTTAAGGGCGGTTTTTTCCTGTTTG
GTCACTGATGCCTCCGTG
