>Addgene plasmid #27180 | pGPS21loxFRTNeo | addgene partial sequence | sequence record 33488 | 27180 with mPGK-F
TCTCCGGGCCTTTCGACCTGTTGACAATTAATCATCGGCATAGTATATCGGCATAGTATAATACGACTCA
CTATAGGAGGGCCACCATGGGATCGGCCATTGAACAAGATGGATTGCACGCAGGTTCTCCGGCCGCTTGG
GTGGAGAGGCTATTCGGCTATGACTGGGCACAACAGACAATCGGCTGCTCTGATGCCGCCGTGTTCCGGC
TGTCAGCGCAGGGGCGCCCGGTTCTTTTTGTCAAGACCGACCTGTCCGGTGCCCTGAATGAACTGCAGGA
CGAGGCAGCGCGGCTATCGTGGCTGGCCACGACGGGCGTTCCTTGCGCAGCTGTGCTCGACGTTGTCACT
GAAGCGGGAAGGGACTGGCTGCTATTGGGCGAAGTGCCGGGGCAGGATCTCCTGTCATCTCACCTTGCTC
CTGCCGAGAAAGTATCCATCATGGCTGATGCAATGCGGCGGCTGCATACGCTTGATCCGGCTACCTGCCC
ATTCGACCACCAAGCGAAACATCGCATCGAGCGAGCACGTACTCGGATGGAAGCCGGTCTTGTCGATCAG
GATGATCTGGACGAAGAGCATCAGGGGCTCGCGCCAGCCGAACTGTTCGCCAGGCTCAAGGCGCGCATGC
CCGACGGCGAGGATCTCGTCGTGACCCATGGCGATGCCTGCTTGCCGAATATCATGGTGGAAAATGGCCG
CTTTTCTGGATTCATCGACTGTGGCCGGCTGGGTGTGGCGGACCGCTATCAGGACATAGCGTTGGCTACC
CGTGATATTGCTGAAGAGCTTGGCGGCGAATGGGCTGACCGCTTCCTCGTGCTTTACGGTATCGCCGCTC
CCGATTCGCAGCGCATCGCTC
