>Addgene plasmid #27180 | pGPS21loxFRTNeo | addgene partial sequence | sequence record 39059 | R6K-Fw 5'-CAGACATTAACGCTTCTGGAGAAACT-3'
CAGAGCTCTTACTGTCATGCCATCCGTATGTGGGCGGACAATAAAGTCTTAAACTGAACAAAATAGATCT
AAACTATGACAATAAAGTCTTAAACTAGACAGAATAGTTGTAAACTGAAATCAGTCCAGTTATGCTGTGA
AAAAGCATACTGGACTTTTGTTATGGCTAAAGCAAACTCTTCATTTTCTGAAGTGCAAATTGCCCGTCGT
ATTAAAGAGGGGCGTGGGGTCCCGGGCTGCAGGAATTCTTTGAAGTTCCTATTCCGAAGTTCCTATTCTC
TAGAAAGTATAGGAACTTCAGAATTCGATCGGCCGGATCCTATAACTTCGTATAGCATACATTATACGAA
GTTATCTCGACCAGCTTCTGATGGAATTAGAACTTGGCAAAACAATACTGAGAATGAAGTGTATGTGGAA
CAGAGGCTGCTGATCTCGTTCTTCAGGCTATGAAACTGACACATTTGGAAACCACAGTACTTAGAACCAC
AAAGTGGGAATCAAGAGAAAAACAATGATCCCACGAGAGATCTATAGATCTATAGATCATGAGTGGGAGG
AATGAGCTGGCCCTTAATTTGGTTTTGCTTGTTTAAATTATGATATCCAACTATGAAACATTATCATAAA
GCAATAGTAAAGAGCCTTCAGTAAAGAGCA
